>Addgene plasmid #202521 | pCMV-Tag2B-E2F2 | addgene full sequence | sequence record 403638 | Addgene NGS Result
ATGCATTAGTTATTAATAGTAATCAATTACGGGGTCATTAGTTCATAGCCCATATATGGAGTTCCGCGTT
ACATAACTTACGGTAAATGGCCCGCCTGGCTGACCGCCCAACGACCCCCGCCCATTGACGTCAATAATGA
CGTATGTTCCCATAGTAACGCCAATAGGGACTTTCCATTGACGTCAATGGGTGGAGTATTTACGGTAAAC
TGCCCACTTGGCAGTACATCAAGTGTATCATATGCCAAGTACGCCCCCTATTGACGTCAATGACGGTAAA
TGGCCCGCCTGGCATTATGCCCAGTACATGACCTTATGGGACTTTCCTACTTGGCAGTACATCTACGTAT
TAGTCATCGCTATTACCATGGTGATGCGGTTTTGGCAGTACATCAATGGGCGTGGATAGCGGTTTGACTC
ACGGGGATTTCCAAGTCTCCACCCCATTGACGTCAATGGGAGTTTGTTTTGGCACCAAAATCAACGGGAC
TTTCCAAAATGTCGTAACAACTCCGCCCCATTGACGCAAATGGGCGGTAGGCGTGTACGGTGGGAGGTCT
ATATAAGCAGAGCTGGTTTAGTGAACCGTCAGATCCGCTAGCGATTACGCCAAGCTCGAAATTAACCCTC
ACTAAAGGGAACAAAAGCTGGAGCTCCACCGCGGTGGCGGCCGCCACCATGGATTACAAGGATGACGACG
ATAAGAGCCCGGGCGGATCCCTGCAAGGGCCCCGGGCCTTGGCTTCGGCCGCTGGGCAGACCCCGAAGGT
GGTGCCCGCGATGAGCCCCACAGAGCTGTGGCCATCCGGCCTCAGCAGCCCCCAGCTCTGCCCAGCTACT
GCTACCTACTACACACCGCTGTACCCGCAGACGGCGCCTCCCGCAGCGGCGCCAGGCACCTGCCTCGACG
CCACTCCCCACGGACCCGAGGGCCAAGTTGTGCGATGCCTGCCGGCAGGCCGGCTGCCGGCCAAAAGGAA
GCTGGATCTGGAGGGGATTGGGAGGCCCGTCGTCCCTGAGTTCCCAACCCCCAAGGGGAAGTGCATCAGA
GTGGATGGCCTCCCCAGCCCCAAAACCCCCAAATCCCCCGGGGAGAAGACTCGGTATGACACTTCGCTGG
GGCTGCTCACCAAGAAGTTCATTTACCTCCTGAGCGAGTCAGAGGATGGGGTCCTGGACCTGAACTGGGC
CGCTGAGGTGCTGGACGTGCAGAAGCGGCGCATCTATGACATCACCAACGTGCTGGAAGGCATCCAGCTC
ATCCGCAAGAAGGCCAAGAACAACATCCAGTGGGTAGGCAGGGGAATGTTTGAAGACCCCACCAGACCTG
GGAAGCAGCAACAGCTGGGGCAGGAGCTGAAGGAGCTGATGAACACGGAGCAGGCCTTGGACCATCTCAT
CCAGAGCTGCTCTCTGAGCTTCAAGCACCTGACTGAGGACAAGGCCAACAAGAGGCTGGCCTATGTGACT
TACCAGGATATCCGTGCTGTTGGCAACTTTAAGGAGCAGACAGTGATTGCCGTCAAGGCCCCTCCGCAGA
CGAGACTGGAAGTGCCCGACAGGACTGAGGACAACCTGCAGATATATCTCAAGAGCACCCAAGGGCCCAT
CGAAGTCTACCTGTGCCCAGAGGAGGTGCAGGAGCCGGACAGTCCTTCCGAGGAGCCTCTCCCCTCTACC
TCCACCCTCTGCCCCAGCCCTGACTCTGCCCAGCCCAGCAGCAGCACCGACCCTAGCATCATGGAGCCCA
CAGCATCCTCAGTGCCAGCACCAGCGCCAACCCCCCAGCAGGCCCCACCGCCTCCATCCCTGGTCCCCTT
GGAGGCTACTGACAGCCTGCTGGAGCTGCCGCACCCACTCCTGCAGCAGACTGAGGACCAGTTCCTGTCC
CCGACCCTGGCGTGCAGCTCCCCTCTGATCAGCTTCTCCCCATCCTTGGACCAGGACGACTACCTGTGGG
GCTTGGAGGCGGGTGAGGGCATCAGCGATCTCTTCGACTCCTACGACCTTGGGGACCTGTTGATTAATTG
AAAGCTTATCGATACCGTCGACCTCGAGGGGGGGCCCGGTACCTTAATTAATTAAGGTACCAGGTAAGTG
TACCCAATTCGCCCTATAGTGAGTCGTATTACAATTCACTCGATCGCCCTTCCCAACAGTTGCGCAGCCT
GAATGGCGAATGGAGATCCAATTTTTAAGTGTATAATGTGTTAAACTACTGATTCTAATTGTTTGTGTAT
TTTAGATTCACAGTCCCAAGGCTCATTTCAGGCCCCTCAGTCCTCACAGTCTGTTCATGATCATAATCAG
CCATACCACATTTGTAGAGGTTTTACTTGCTTTAAAAAACCTCCCACACCTCCCCCTGAACCTGAAACAT
AAAATGAATGCAATTGTTGTTGTTAACTTGTTTATTGCAGCTTATAATGGTTACAAATAAAGCAATAGCA
TCACAAATTTCACAAATAAAGCATTTTTTTCACTGCATTCTAGTTGTGGTTTGTCCAAACTCATCAATGT
ATCTTAACGCGTAAATTGTAAGCGTTAATATTTTGTTAAAATTCGCGTTAAATTTTTGTTAAATCAGCTC
ATTTTTTAACCAATAGGCCGAAATCGGCAAAATCCCTTATAAATCAAAAGAATAGACCGAGATAGGGT
[37 nt withheld, positions 2659-2695]
AAAGAACGTGGACTCCAACGTCAAAGG
[49 nt withheld, positions 2723-2771]
T
[91 nt withheld, positions 2773-2863]
G
[124 nt withheld, positions 2865-2988]
CAGGTGGCACTTTTCGGGGAAATGTGCGCGGAACCCCTATTTGTTTATTTTTCTAAATACATTCAAATAT
GTATCCGCTCATGAGACAATAACCCTGATAAATGCTTCAATAATATTGAAAAAGGAAGAATCCTGAGGCG
GAAAGAACCAGCTGTGGAATGTGTGTCAGTTAGGGTGTGGAAAGTCCCCAGGCTCCCCAGCAGGCAGAAG
TATGCAAAGCATGCATCTCAATTAGTCAGCAACCAGGTGTGGAAAGTCCCCAGGCTCCCCAGCAGGCAGA
AGTATGCAAAGCATGCATCTCAATTAGTCAGCAACCATAGTCCCGCCCCTAACTCCGCCCATCCCGCCCC
TAACTCCGCCCAGTTCCGCCCATTCTCCGCCCCATGGCTGACTAATTTTTTTTATTTATGCAGAGGCCGA
GGCCGCCTCGGCCTCTGAGCTATTCCAGAAGTAGTGAGGAGGCTTTTTTGGAGGCCTAGGCTTTTGCAAA
GATCGATCAAGAGACAGGATGAGGATCGTTTCGCATGATTGAACAAGATGGATTGCACGCAGGTTCTCCG
GCCGCTTGGGTGGAGAGGCTATTCGGCTATGACTGGGCACAACAGACAATCGGCTGCTCTGATGCCGCCG
TGTTCCGGCTGTCAGCGCAGGGGCGCCCGGTTCTTTTTGTCAAGACCGACCTGTCCGGTGCCCTGAATGA
ACTGCAAGACGAGGCAGCGCGGCTATCGTGGCTGGCCACGACGGGCGTTCCTTGCGCAGCTGTGCTCGAC
GTTGTCACTGAAGCGGGAAGGGACTGGCTGCTATTGGGCGAAGTGCCGGGGCAGGATCTCCTGTCATCTC
ACCTTGCTCCTGCCGAGAAAGTATCCATCATGGCTGATGCAATGCGGCGGCTGCATACGCTTGATCCGGC
TACCTGCCCATTCGACCACCAAGCGAAACATCGCATCGAGCGAGCACGTACTCGGATGGAAGCCGGTCTT
GTCGATCAGGATGATCTGGACGAAGAACATCAGGGGCTCGCGCCAGCCGAACTGTTCGCCAGGCTCAAGG
CGAGCATGCCCGACGGCGAGGATCTCGTCGTGACCCATGGCGATGCCTGCTTGCCGAATATCATGGTGGA
AAATGGCCGCTTTTCTGGATTCATCGACTGTGGCCGGCTGGGTGTGGCGGACCGCTATCAGGACATAGCG
TTGGCTACCCGTGATATTGCTGAAGAACTTGGCGGCGAATGGGCTGACCGCTTCCTCGTGCTTTACGGTA
TCGCCGCTCCCGATTCGCAGCGCATCGCCTTCTATCGCCTTCTTGACGAGTTCTTCTGAGCGGGACTCTG
GGGTTCGAAATGACCGACCAAGCGACGCCCAACCTGCCATCACGAGATTTCGATTCCACCGCCGCCTTCT
ATGAAAGGTTGGGCTTCGGAATCGTTTTCCGGGACGCCGGCTGGATGATCCTCCAGCGCGGGGATCTCAT
GCTGGAGTTCTTCGCCCACCCTAGGGGGAGGCTAACTGAAACACGGAAGGAGACAATACCGGAAGGAACC
CGCGCTATGACGGCAATAAAAAGACAGAATAAAACGCACGGTGTTGGGTCGTTTGTTCATAAACGCGGGG
TTCGGTCCCAGGGCTGGCACTCTGTCGATACCCCACCGAGACCCCATTGGGGCCAATACGCCCGCGTTTC
TTCCTTTTCCCCACCCCACCCCCCAAGTTCGGGTGAAGGCCCAGGGCTCGCAGCCAACGTCGGGGCGGCA
GGCCCTGCCATAGCCTCAGGTTACTCATATATACTTTAGATTGATTTAAAACTTCATTTTTAATTTAAAA
GGATCTAGGTGAAGATCCTTTTTGATAATCTCATGACCAAAATCCCTTAACGTGAGTTTTCGTTCCACTG
AGCGTCAGACCCCGTAGAAAAGATCAAAGGATCTTCTTGAGATCCTTTTTTTCTGCGCGTAATCTGCTGC
TTGCAAACAAAAAAACCACCGCTACCAGCGGTGGTTTGTTTGCCGGATCAAGAGCTACCAACTCTTTTTC
CGAAGGTAACTGGCTTCAGCAGAGCGCAGATACCAAATACTGTTCTTCTAGTGTAGCCGTAGTTAGGCCA
CCACTTCAAGAACTCTGTAGCACCGCCTACATACCTCGCTCTGCTAATCCTGTTACCAGTGGCTGCTGCC
AGTGGCGATAAGTCGTGTCTTACCGGGTTGGACTCAAGACGATAGTTACCGGATAAGGCGCAGCGGTCGG
GCTGAACGGGGGGTTCGTGCACACAGCCCAGCTTGGAGCGAACGACCTACACCGAACTGAGATACCTACA
GCGTGAGCTATGAGAAAGCGCCACGCTTCCCGAAGGGAGAAAGGCGGACAGGTATCCGGTAAGCGGCAGG
GTCGGAACAGGAGAGCGCACGAGGGAGCTTCCAGGGGGAAACGCCTGGTATCTTTATAGTCCTGTCGGGT
TTCGCCACCTCTGACTTGAGCGTCGATTTTTGTGATGCTCGTCAGGGGGGCGGAGCCTATGGAAAAACGC
CAGCAACGCGGCCTTTTTACGGTTCCTGGCCTTTTGCTGGCCTTTTGCTCACATGTTCTTTCCTGCGTTA
TCCCCTGATTCTGTGGATAACCGTATTACCGCC
Features (pLannotate 1.2.2; 20 found; start..end, strand, type, name):
     67..370     +  enhancer       CMV enhancer: human cytomegalovirus immediate early enhancer
    371..574     +  promoter       CMV promoter: human cytomegalovirus (CMV) immediate early promoter
    620..638     +  promoter       T3 promoter: promoter for bacteriophage T3 RNA polymerase
    651..674     +  misc_feature   MCS (fragment): pBluescript multiple cloning site
    682..706     +  CDS            3xFLAG (fragment): three tandem FLAG® epitope tags
    721..2028    +  CDS            E2F2: E2F2_HUMAN - Experimental evidence at protein level: Swiss-Prot protein existence level 1. Transcription activator that binds DNA cooperatively with DP proteins through the E2 recognition site, 5'-TTTC[CG]CGC-3' found in the promoter region of a number of genes whose products are involved in cell cycle regulation or in DNA replication. The DRTF1/E2F complex functions in the control of cell-cycle progression from g1 to s phase. E2F2 binds specifically to RB1 in a cell-cycle dependent manner. From Homo sapiens (Human).
   2032..2073    +  misc_feature   MCS (fragment): pBluescript multiple cloning site
   2113..2131    -  promoter       T7 promoter: promoter for bacteriophage T7 RNA polymerase
   2141..2180    +  CDS            lacZα (fragment): LacZα fragment of β-galactosidase; lacZ fragment
   2190..2245    +  intron         small t intron (fragment): SV40 (simian virus 40) small t antigen intron
   2245..2382    +  CDS            large T antigen (fragment): large T antigen from SV40 (simian virus 40)
   2405..2526    +  polyA_signal   SV40 poly(A) signal: SV40 polyadenylation signal
   2560..2988    -  rep_origin     f1 ori (sequence partly withheld): f1 bacteriophage origin of replication; arrow indicates direction of (+) strand synthesis
   3015..3117    +  promoter       AmpR promoter: bla
   3121..3478    +  promoter       SV40 promoter: SV40 enhancer and early promoter
   3513..4307    +  CDS            NeoR/KanR: aminoglycoside phosphotransferase from Tn5; aph(3')-II (or nptII); confers resistance to neomycin, kanamycin, and G418 (Geneticin®)
   4328..4480    +  CDS            ble (fragment): BLE_KLEPN - Experimental evidence at protein level: Swiss-Prot protein existence level 1. Binding protein with a strong affinity to the bleomycin family of antibiotics. Binds to CL990; an antimitotic-antibiotic compound. From Klebsiella pneumoniae.
   4539..4586    +  polyA_signal   HSV TK poly(A) signal: herpes simplex virus thymidine kinase polyadenylation signal (Cole and Stacy, 1985)
   4677..4693    -  polyA_signal   bGH poly(A) signal (fragment): bovine growth hormone polyadenylation signal
   4915..5503    +  rep_origin     ori: high-copy-number ColE1/pMB1/pBR322/pUC origin of replication
