[The description below was written by a language model from this plasmid's Addgene catalogue record and pLannotate feature annotations shown in this document.]
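Description:
pCMV-Tag2B-E2F2 is a mammalian expression plasmid of 5,611 bp built on the Stratagene pCMV-Tag2B backbone, designed to produce human E2F2 carrying an N-terminal FLAG epitope. The E2F2 coding sequence was inserted between the BamHI and EcoRI sites of the polylinker, both of which remain intact. Transcription is driven by the human cytomegalovirus immediate early enhancer and promoter. The short FLAG-coding segment lies just upstream of the E2F2 open reading frame; the annotation software labels it as a fragment of 3xFLAG, but its length fits the single FLAG tag described in the catalogue entry. Downstream, SV40-derived sequences, including the SV40 polyadenylation signal, terminate and process the transcript. T3 and T7 phage promoters flank the insert and serve as sequencing primer sites.

The plasmid replicates in E. coli from a high-copy ColE1/pUC-type origin and also carries an f1 origin for single-stranded DNA production. A single Tn5 aminoglycoside phosphotransferase gene (NeoR/KanR) provides selection in both hosts. The bacterial bla promoter drives it for kanamycin resistance in bacteria. The SV40 enhancer and early promoter, paired with the HSV TK polyadenylation signal, drive it for G418 selection of stably transfected mammalian cells. The small lacZα, ble and bGH poly(A) fragments in the feature table appear to be backbone remnants or partial matches rather than functional elements.

E2F2 is a transcription activator that binds DNA with DP partners, regulates genes controlling G1-to-S progression, and interacts with RB1. The construct allows transient or stable overexpression of E2F2, with detection or immunoprecipitation through the FLAG tag. It was deposited with a study of the E2F/ACSL4 axis and ferroptosis sensitivity in RB1-deficient prostate cancer.
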