Addgene plasmid #202521: pCMV-Tag2B-E2F2
Purpose: Expressing human E2F2 protein with FLAG-tag
Depositing lab: Ming Chen. Depositing organization: Duke University. Publication: RB1-deficient prostate tumor growth and metastasis are vulnerable to ferroptosis induction via the E2F/ACSL4 axis. Wang ME, Chen J, Lu Y, Bawcom AR, Wu J, Ou J, Asara JM, Armstrong AJ, Wang Q, Li L, Wang Y, Huang J, Chen M. J Clin Invest. 2023 Mar 16:e166647. doi: 10.1172/JCI166647. PubMed 36928314.
Backbone
  Vector backbone: pCMV-Tag2B
  Backbone manufacturer: Stratagene
  Backbone size w/o insert (bp): 4300
  Total vector size (bp): 5611
  Vector type: Mammalian Expression
  Selectable markers: Neomycin (select with G418)
Growth in bacteria
  Bacterial resistance: Kanamycin, 50 μg/mL
  Growth temperature: 37°C
  Growth strain: DH5alpha
  Copy number: Unknown
Gene/Insert
  Gene/Insert name: E2F2
  Species: H. sapiens (human)
  GenBank ID: NM_004091.4
  Entrez Gene: E2F2 (a.k.a. E2F-2)
  Promoter: CMV
  Tag / fusion protein: FLAG-tag (N terminal on insert)
  Cloning method: Restriction Enzyme; 5′ cloning site BamHI (not destroyed); 3′ cloning site EcoRI (not destroyed)
  Sequencing primers: 5′ T3; 3′ T7
Terms and licenses: Academic/Nonprofit Terms; Industry Terms: Not Available to Industry
How to cite: pCMV-Tag2B-E2F2 was a gift from Ming Chen (Addgene plasmid # 202521 ; http://n2t.net/addgene:202521 ; RRID:Addgene_202521)
